Addgene plasmid #236852: BiBRET Vector HaloTag-NRAS (Q61R)-BRAF RBD-NanoLuc
Depositing lab: Promega Corporation.
Backbone
  Vector backbone: pFC223C NanoLuc(R) CMV-Neo BiBRET-Balanced Vector and pFN222K HaloTag(R) CMV-Blast BiBRET Vector
  Vector type: Mammalian Expression
  Selectable markers: Blasticidin
Growth in bacteria
  Bacterial resistance: Kanamycin, 50 μg/mL
  Growth temperature: 37°C
  Growth strain: DH5alpha
  Copy number: High Copy
Gene/Insert 1
  Gene/Insert name: NRAS
  Species: H. sapiens (human)
  Mutation: Q61R
  Entrez Gene: NRAS (a.k.a. ALPS4, CMNS, KRAS, N-ras, NCMS, NRAS1, NS6)
  Promoter: CMV
  Tag / fusion protein: HaloTag (R) (N terminal on backbone)
  Cloning method: Other
Gene/Insert 2
  Gene/Insert name: BRAF (RBD)
  Species: H. sapiens (human)
  Entrez Gene: BRAF (a.k.a. B-RAF1, B-raf, BRAF-1, BRAF1, NS7, RAFB1)
  Tag / fusion protein: NanoLuc (R) (C terminal on backbone)
How to cite: BiBRET Vector HaloTag-NRAS (Q61R)-BRAF RBD-NanoLuc was a gift from Promega Corporation (Addgene plasmid # 236852 ; http://n2t.net/addgene:236852 ; RRID:Addgene_236852)
