[The description below was written by a language model from this plasmid's Addgene catalogue record and pLannotate feature annotations shown in this document.]
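Description:
BiBRET Vector HaloTag-NRAS (Q61R)-BRAF RBD-NanoLuc is a 6,685-nt mammalian expression plasmid that carries both partners of a bioluminescence resonance energy transfer (BRET) protein-interaction assay on a single molecule. It was assembled from Promega's pFN222K HaloTag CMV-Blast and pFC223C NanoLuc CMV-Neo BiBRET backbones. In bacteria it replicates from a high-copy ColE1/pUC-type origin and is selected with kanamycin through an EM7-driven neo (nptII) gene, which is preceded by a single loxP site. For selection in mammalian cells it carries a blasticidin S deaminase cassette driven by the SV40 enhancer/early promoter and ended by a synthetic poly(A) signal.

The payload is arranged as two divergent transcription units around a shared CMV enhancer. In one direction, the full CMV promoter, a chimeric β-globin/immunoglobulin intron and a T7 promoter lead into HaloTag, a TEV protease site and human NRAS carrying the oncogenic Q61R substitution, followed by an SV40 poly(A) signal. In the opposite direction, a minimal CMV promoter fragment and an SP6 promoter precede the RAS-binding domain of human BRAF fused at its C terminus to NanoLuc luciferase, again with an SV40 poly(A) signal. The automated annotation labels this domain as a RAF1 fragment, probably because of homology between RAF family members, whereas the catalogue entry identifies it as BRAF. The weaker minimal promoter presumably keeps the NanoLuc donor low relative to the HaloTag acceptor.

When a fluorescent chloroalkane ligand is bound to HaloTag, association of activated NRAS with the BRAF RBD brings donor and acceptor close enough for energy transfer. The record does not state a specific application, but the design suits live-cell measurement of the RAS–RAF interaction, for example when testing inhibitors.
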