Features (pLannotate 1.2.2; 23 found; start..end, strand, type, name):
      3..84      -  polyA_signal   SV40 poly(A) signal: SV40 polyadenylation signal
    107..190     -  CDS            large T antigen (fragment): large T antigen from SV40 (simian virus 40)
    261..773     -  CDS            Nluc: NanoLuc® luciferase human codon-optimized
    795..1037    -  CDS            RAF1 (fragment): RAF1_HUMAN - Also known as RAF. Experimental evidence at protein level: Swiss-Prot protein existence level 1. Serine/threonine-protein kinase that acts as a regulatory link between the membrane-associated Ras GTPases and the MAPK/ERK cascade, and this critical regulatory link functions as a switch determining cell fate decisions including proliferation, differentiation, apoptosis, survival and oncogenic transformation. RAF1 activation initiates a mitogen-activated protein kinase (MAPK) cascade that comprises a sequential phosphorylation of the dual-specific MAPK kinases (MAP2K1/MEK1 and MAP2K2
   1115..1133    -  promoter       SP6 promoter: promoter for bacteriophage SP6 RNA polymerase
   1159..1181    -  promoter       minimal CMV promoter (fragment): human cytomegalovirus (CMV) immediate early promoter
   1191..1556    +  enhancer       CMV enhancer: human cytomegalovirus immediate early enhancer
   1558..1757    +  promoter       CMV promoter: human cytomegalovirus (CMV) immediate early promoter
   1896..2028    +  intron         chimeric intron: chimera between introns from human β-globin and immunoglobulin heavy chain genes
   2072..2090    +  promoter       T7 promoter: promoter for bacteriophage T7 RNA polymerase
   2106..2996    +  CDS            HaloTag®: modified bacterial dehalogenase that forms covalent bonds with chloroalkane derivatives
   3009..3029    +  CDS            TEV site: tobacco etch virus (TEV) protease recognition and cleavage site
   3045..3611    +  CDS            NRAS: RASN_HUMAN - Also known as HRAS1. Experimental evidence at protein level: Swiss-Prot protein existence level 1. Ras proteins bind GDP/GTP and possess intrinsic GTPase activity. From Homo sapiens (Human).
   3623..3678    +  misc_feature   MCS: pUC18/19 multiple cloning site
   3727..3848    -  polyA_signal   SV40 poly(A) signal: SV40 polyadenylation signal
   3871..3939    -  CDS            large T antigen (fragment): large T antigen from SV40 (simian virus 40)
   3963..3996    +  protein_bind   loxP: Cre-mediated recombination occurs in the 8-bp core sequence (GCATACAT). Cre recombinase
   4006..4053    +  promoter       EM7 promoter: synthetic bacterial promoter&nbsp
   4085..4876    +  CDS            neo: KKA2_KLEPN - Also known as kan, nptII. Experimental evidence at protein level: Swiss-Prot protein existence level 1. Resistance to kanamycin, neomycin, paromomycin, ribostamycin, butirosin and gentamicin B. From Klebsiella pneumoniae.
   5037..5625    -  rep_origin     ori: high-copy-number ColE1/pMB1/pBR322/pUC origin of replication
   5751..5799    -  polyA_signal   poly(A) signal: synthetic polyadenylation signal
   5823..6221    -  CDS            BSD: blasticidin S deaminase; Aspergillus terreus BSD; confers resistance to blasticidin
   6252..6609    -  promoter       SV40 promoter: SV40 enhancer and early promoter
>Addgene plasmid #236852 | BiBRET Vector HaloTag-NRAS (Q61R)-BRAF RBD-NanoLuc | addgene full sequence | sequence record 471850 | Addgene NGS Result
CGGCAGTGAAAAAAATGCTTTATTTGTGAAATTTGTGATGCTATTGCTTTATTTGTAACCATTATAAGCT
GCAATAAACAAGTTAACAACAACAATTGCATTCATTTTATGTTTCAGGTTCAGGGGGAGGTGTGGGAGGT
TTTTTAAAGCAAGTAAAACCTCTACAAATGTGGTATGGCTGATTATGATCCGCGGCCGCAATACGTCGAC
GTTATCAGCTGACTTCGTACGAGAGCCTAGGTGTTTCTAGAGTCGCGGCCTTACGCCAGAATGCGTTCGC
ACAGCCGCCAGCCGGTCACTCCGTTGATGGTTACTCGGAACAGCAGGGAGCCGTCGGGGTTGATCAGGCG
CTCGTCGATAATTTTGTTGCCGTTCCACAGGGTCCCTGTTACAGTGATCTTTTTGCCGTCGAACACGGCG
ATGCCTTCATACGGCCGTCCGAAATAGTCGATCATGTTCGGCGTAACCCCGTCGATTACCAGTGTGCCAT
AGTGCAGGATCACCTTAAAGTGATGATCATCCACAGGGTACACCACCTTAAAAATTTTTTCGATCTGGCC
CATTTGGTCGCCGCTCAGACCTTCATACGGGATGATGACATGGATGTCGATCTTCAGCCCATTTTCACCG
CTCAGGACAATCCTTTGGATCGGAGTTACGGACACCCCGAGATTCTGAAACAAACTGGACACACCTCCCT
GTTCAAGGACTTGGTCCAGGTTGTAGCCGGCTGTCTGTCGCCAGTCCCCAACGAAATCTTCGAGTGTGAA
GACGCCGCTCGAGCCGAGAGAAACAAAGTTGTGTGTTGTAAGTGGAACATTCTCCAACACTTCCACATGC
AATTCTTCTCCAGTAAGCCAGGAAATATCAGTGTCCCAACCAATTGGTTTCTTCTCTCCATCCTGAATTC
TGTAAACAGCACAGCACTCTGGGATTAGACCTCTCATCATCAGTGCTTTCTTTAGACTGTCTCGGACTGT
AACTCCACACCTTGCAGGTACCACTGTCCTCTGTTTGTTGGGCAGGAAGACTCTAACGATAGGTTTTTGT
GGTGACTTGGGGTTGCTCCGTGCCATGGCGATCGCTAGCTGCAAAAAGAACAAGTAGCTTGTATTCTATA
GTGTCACCTAAATGGGCGATCTGACGGTTCACTAAACCAGCTCTGCTTATATAGGCCTCCCTGGCGCGCC
ACTAGTTATTAATAGTAATCAATTACGGGGTCATTAGTTCATAGCCCATATATGGAGTTCCGCGTTACAT
AACTTACGGTAAATGGCCCGCCTGGCTGACCGCCCAACGACCCCCGCCCATTGACGTCAATAATGACGTA
TGTTCCCATAGTAACGCCAATAGGGACTTTCCATTGACGTCAATGGGTGGAGTATTTACGGTAAACTGCC
CACTTGGCAGTACATCAAGTGTATCATATGCCAAGTCCGCCCCCTATTGACGTCAATGACGGTAAATGGC
CCGCCTGGCATTATGCCCAGTACATGACCTTACGGGACTTTCCTACTTGGCAGTACATCTACGTATTAGT
CATCGCTATTACCATGGTGATGCGGTTTTGGCAGTACACCAATGGGCGTGGATAGCGGTTTGACTCACGG
GGATTTCCAAGTCTCCACCCCATTGACGTCAATGGGAGTTTGTTTTGGCACCAAAATCAACGGGACTTTC
CAAAATGTCGTAATAACCCCGCCCCGTTGACGCAAATGGGCGGTAGGCGTGTACGGTGGGAGGTCTATAT
AAGCAGAGCTGGTTTAGTGAACCGTCAGATCACTAGAAGCTTTATTGCGGTAGTTTATCACAGTTAAATT
GCTAACGCAGTCAGTGCTTCTGACACAACAGTCTCGAACTTAAGCTGCAGAAGTTGGTCGTGAGGCACTG
GGCAGGTAAGTATCAAGGTTACAAGACAGGTTTAAGGAGACCAATAGAAACTGGGCTTGTCGAGACAGAG
AAGACTCTTGCGTTTCTGATAGGCACCTATTGGTCTTACTGACATCCACTTTGCCTTTCTCTCCACAGGT
GTCCACTCCCAGTTCAATTACAGCTCTTAAGGCTAGAGTATTAATACGACTCACTATAGGGCTAGCAAAG
CCACCATGGCAGAAATCGGTACTGGCTTTCCATTCGACCCCCATTATGTGGAAGTCCTGGGCGAGCGCAT
GCACTACGTCGATGTTGGTCCGCGCGATGGCACCCCTGTGCTGTTCCTGCACGGTAACCCGACCTCCTCC
TACGTGTGGCGCAACATCATCCCGCATGTTGCACCGACCCATCGCTGCATTGCTCCAGACCTGATCGGTA
TGGGCAAATCCGACAAACCAGACCTGGGTTATTTCTTCGACGACCACGTCCGCTTCATGGATGCCTTCAT
CGAAGCCCTGGGTCTGGAAGAGGTCGTCCTGGTCATTCACGACTGGGGCTCCGCTCTGGGTTTCCACTGG
GCCAAGCGCAATCCAGAGCGCGTCAAAGGTATTGCATTTATGGAGTTCATCCGCCCTATCCCGACCTGGG
ACGAATGGCCAGAATTTGCCCGCGAGACCTTCCAGGCCTTCCGCACCACCGACGTCGGCCGCAAGCTGAT
CATCGATCAGAACGTTTTTATCGAGGGTACGCTGCCGATGGGTGTCGTCCGCCCGCTGACTGAAGTCGAG
ATGGACCATTACCGCGAGCCGTTCCTGAATCCTGTTGACCGCGAGCCACTGTGGCGCTTCCCAAACGAGC
TGCCAATCGCCGGTGAGCCAGCGAACATCGTCGCGCTGGTCGAAGAATACATGGACTGGCTGCACCAGTC
CCCTGTCCCGAAGCTGCTGTTCTGGGGCACCCCAGGCGTTCTGATCCCACCGGCCGAAGCCGCTCGCCTG
GCCAAAAGCCTGCCTAACTGCAAGGCTGTGGACATCGGCCCGGGTCTGAATCTGCTGCAAGAAGACAACC
CGGACCTGATCGGCAGCGAGATCGCGCGCTGGCTGTCGACGCTCGAGATTTCCGGCGAGCCAACCACTGA
GGATCTGTACTTTCAGAGCGATAACGCGATCGCCATGACTGAGTACAAACTGGTGGTGGTTGGAGCAGGT
GGTGTTGGGAAAAGCGCACTGACAATCCAGCTAATCCAGAACCACTTTGTAGATGAATATGATCCCACCA
TAGAGGATTCTTACAGAAAACAAGTGGTTATAGATGGTGAAACCTGTTTGTTGGACATACTGGATACAGC
TGGACGAGAAGAGTACAGTGCCATGAGAGACCAATACATGAGGACAGGCGAAGGCTTCCTCTGTGTATTT
GCCATCAATAATAGCAAGTCATTTGCGGATATTAACCTCTACAGGGAGCAGATTAAGCGAGTAAAAGACT
CGGATGATGTACCTATGGTGCTAGTGGGAAACAAGTGTGATTTGCCAACAAGGACAGTTGATACAAAACA
AGCCCACGAACTGGCCAAGAGTTACGGGATTCCATTCATTGAAACCTCAGCCAAGACCAGACAGGGTGTT
GAAGATGCTTTTTACACACTGGTAAGAGAAATACGCCAGTACCGAATGAAAAAACTCAACAGCAGTGATG
ATGGGACTCAGGGTTGTATGGGATTGCCATGTGTGGTGATGTAAGTTTAAACGAATTCGGGCTCGGTACC
CGGGGATCCTCTAGAGTCGACCTGCAGGCATGCAAGCTGATTTGGCTGCTGCCACCGCTGAGCAAGGCCG
CTTCGAGCAGACATGATAAGATACATTGATGAGTTTGGACAAACCACAACTAGAATGCAGTGAAAAAAAT
GCTTTATTTGTGAAATTTGTGATGCTATTGCTTTATTTGTAACCATTATAAGCTGCAATAAACAAGTTAA
CAACAACAATTGCATTCATTTTATGTTTCAGGTTCAGGGGGAGATGTGGGAGGTTTTTTTAAGCAAGTAA
AACCTCTACAAATGTGGTAAAATCTTAATTAAGAATTCTAATATAACTTCGTATAGCATACATTATACGA
AGTTATGGATCCACTGTTGACAATTAATCATCGGCATAGTATATCGGCATAGTATAATACGACAAGGTGA
GGAACTAAACCCAGGAGGCAGATCATGATTGAACAAGATGGATTGCACGCAGGTTCTCCGGCCGCTTGGG
TGGAGAGGCTATTCGGCTATGACTGGGCACAACAGACAATCGGCTGCTCTGATGCCGCCGTGTTCCGGCT
GTCAGCGCAGGGGCGCCCGGTTCTTTTTGTCAAGACCGACCTGTCCGGTGCCCTGAATGAACTGCAGGAC
GAGGCAGCGCGGCTATCGTGGCTGGCCACGACGGGCGTTCCTTGCGCAGCTGTGCTCGACGTTGTCACTG
AAGCGGGAAGGGACTGGCTGCTATTGGGCGAAGTGCCGGGGCAGGATCTCCTGTCATCTCACCTTGCTCC
TGCCGAGAAAGTATCCATCATGGCTGATGCAATGCGGCGGCTGCATACGCTTGATCCGGCTACCTGCCCA
TTCGACCACCAAGCGAAACATCGCATCGAGCGAGCACGTACTCGGATGGAAGCCGGTCTTGTCGATCAGG
ATGATCTGGACGAAGAGCATCAGGGGCTCGCGCCAGCCGAACTGTTCGCCAGGCTCAAGGCGCGCATGCC
CGACGGCGAGGATCTCGTCGTGACCCATGGCGATGCCTGCTTGCCGAATATCATGGTGGAAAATGGCCGC
TTTTCTGGATTCATCGACTGTGGCCGGCTGGGTGTGGCGGACCGCTATCAGGACATAGCGTTGGCTACCC
GTGATATTGCTGAAGAGCTTGGCGGCGAATGGGCTGACCGCTTCCTCGTGCTTTACGGTATCGCCGCTCC
CGATTCGCAGCGCATCGCCTTCTATCGCCTTCTTGACGAGTTCTTCTGATTCGAAATGACCGACCAAGCG
ACGCCCAACCGGTATCAGCTCACTCAAAGGCGGTAATACGGTTATCCACAGAATCAGGGGATAACGCAGG
AAAGAACATGTGAGCAAAAGGCCAGCAAAAGGCCAGGAACCGTAAAAAGGCCGCGTTGCTGGCGTTTTTC
CATAGGCTCCGCCCCCCTGACGAGCATCACAAAAATCGACGCTCAAGTCAGAGGTGGCGAAACCCGACAG
GACTATAAAGATACCAGGCGTTTCCCCCTGGAAGCTCCCTCGTGCGCTCTCCTGTTCCGACCCTGCCGCT
TACCGGATACCTGTCCGCCTTTCTCCCTTCGGGAAGCGTGGCGCTTTCTCATAGCTCACGCTGTAGGTAT
CTCAGTTCGGTGTAGGTCGTTCGCTCCAAGCTGGGCTGTGTGCACGAACCCCCCGTTCAGCCCGACCGCT
GCGCCTTATCCGGTAACTATCGTCTTGAGTCCAACCCGGTAAGACACGACTTATCGCCACTGGCAGCAGC
CACTGGTAACAGGATTAGCAGAGCGAGGTATGTAGGCGGTGCTACAGAGTTCTTGAAGTGGTGGCCTAAC
TACGGCTACACTAGAAGGACAGTATTTGGTATCTGCGCTCTGCTGAAGCCAGTTACCTTCGGAAAAAGAG
TTGGTAGCTCTTGATCCGGCAAACAAACCACCGCTGGTAGCGGTGGTTTTTTTGTTTGCAAGCAGCAGAT
TACGCGCAGAAAAAAAGGATTTCAAGAAGATCCTTTGATCTTTTCTACGGGGTCTGACGCTCAGTGGAAC
GAAAACTCACGTTAAGGGATTTTGGTCATGAGATTATCAAAAAGGATCTTCACCTAGATCCTTTTATAGT
CCGGAATCGTCACACAAAAAACCAACACACAGATGTAATGAAAATAAAGATATTTTATTGCGGCCATCGT
GATGGCTAGAGTTTAGCCCTCCCACACATAACCAGAGGGCAGCAATTCACGAATCCCAACTGCCGTCGGC
TGTCCATCACTGTCCTTCACTATGGCTTTGATCCCAGGATGCAGATCGAGAAGCACCTGTCGGCACCGTC
CGCAGGGGCTCAAGATGCCCCTGTTCTCATTTCCGATCGCGACGATACAAGTCAGGTTGCCAGCTGCCGC
AGCAGCAGCAGTGCCCAGCACCACGAGTTCTGCACAAGGTCCCCCAGTAAAATGATATACATTGACACCA
GTGAAGATGCGGCCGTCGCTAGAGAGAGCTGCGCTGGCGACGCTGTAGTCTTCAGAGATGGGGATGCTGT
TGATTGTAGCCGTTGCTCTTTCAATGAGGGTGGATTCTTCTTGAGACAAAGGCTTGGCCATGGTGGCGCT
AGTGTCAGAAGAATCGAGCTTTTTGCAAAAGCCTAGGCCTCCAAAAAAGCCTCCTCACTACTTCTGGAAT
AGCTCAGAGGCCGAGGCGGCCTCGGCCTCTGCATAAATAAAAAAAATTAGTCAGCCATGGGGCGGAGAAT
GGGCGGAACTGGGCGGAGTTAGGGGCGGGATGGGCGGAGTTAGGGGCGGGACTATGGTTGCTGACTAATT
GAGATGCATGCTTTGCATACTTCTGCCTGCTGGGGAGCCTGGGGACTTTCCACACCTGGTTGCTGACTAA
TTGAGATGCATGCTTTGCATACTTCTGCCTGCTGGGGAGCCTGGGGACTTTCCACACCCTAACTGACACA
CATTCCACAGCTGGTTCTTTCCGCCTCAGAAGGTACCTAACCAAGTTCCTCTTTCAGAGGTTATTTCAGG
CCATGGTGCTGCGCAAGACGCGTTAATTAAGACGT
